>Addgene plasmid #29196 | pEMS1398 | addgene partial sequence | sequence record 39569 | EGFP-N 5'-CGTCGCCGTCCAGCTCGACCAG-3'
ACCATGGTGGCGGAAGTTCCTATACCTTTTGAAGAATAGGAACTTCGGCGCGCCGAGGCAGGCTTTGCGC
TCGGTGGCACCGATCCCCGCCCGAAGCGACCGCGGGTGACAAGGAGGAGAAGACGGCGCCGGGTCCGGCA
GGGCCTGGCGGGAGGGGGCAGCCCGGGCGTGGCGGGGGTTGCGGGGGGGTCCTGGAGAAACGCTTCCAGC
TAAGGGGCCGCTTGGAACCCTCCGGCCCCCGCGCGGCCCGGGGCCGCAATTTCCGTTTTAATTAAAGCGC
TGCCGCCTCGGCCCCCAGGACCCCGCCCCCGCCCCTCTTATCGTCCCATCGCAATAAAGTCTCCAACGCG
CCGCGCCACAGCCAAGCGCACCCGGCAGCCCCCCGCGCCCCGCAGCCGGGGAGACGCGCGGGGGATGGGC
CCGGGCCATGTGCCCTGATGGGAGCCTAGAGCGCGTGTCTTTTCCGCCTCCCTGACTCTCTGCAAACAGT
GATGGGGCTGGTGTACCCGGCCCCACCTCGGACCCCAGCAGCCACAGCCCCCTCCCTAGAGCCCTTCTTC
CAGTCGGCTCCCGCTCCACTCGCCGCTCACTCTCCTCCCCCTCCCTCCCTCTATCCCCA
