>Addgene plasmid #29196 | pEMS1398 | addgene partial sequence | sequence record 39702 | pEMS1307-fwd 5'-ccgcacgtctaagaaaccat-3'
TCACGAGGCCCTTTCGTCTTCAAGAATTAATTCCGATCATATTCAATAACCCTTAATGAATTCGAGCTCC
TAGGCCGGCCACGCGTGGCGCGCCAGGAGGTAAAGAGAGACCTAGAAGGGGGCGGGGAGGACAGAAGAGG
GGGCCACCCATCATAAGTTGCCAGGAGAGATGGCCCAGCACCAGGCCTGAGGCTTGGGGGCCCCAGAAAG
GCAGGAAACGGGCCAAAGCAAGAAGGAGACGGGGAAGGGGTTCGGGTCTCTAGGGAAGAGCAGAGAGTGG
GAGAAGAGGAGGAGGGAGCGGGGATGCGGGCAGAGATAAAGGGAGCAACGGCTGCAGGGCCGGGCGCGCA
GCGACAGGCGAGAGGGAGGGAAGCGGAAATTTAAAAGTGAAGATGCAGATAACGCAGCCTGGAGACGGGA
ACCCGGGTGGGGATAGAGGGAGGGAGGGGGAGGAGAGTGAGCGGCGAGTGGAGCGGGAGCCGACTGGAAG
AAGGGCTCTAGGGAGGGGGCTGTGGCTGCTGGGGTCCGAGGTGGGGCCGGGTACACCAGCCCCATCACTG
TTTGCAGAGAGTCAGGGAGGCGGAAAAGACAC
