[The description below was written by a language model from this plasmid's Addgene catalogue record.]
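Description:
pEMS1398 is a plasmid from the Pleiades Promoter Project, a collection of compact human "MiniPromoters" designed to drive selective expression in defined brain regions and cell types. It is built on the large pEMS1306 backbone (about 16.5 kb without insert), is maintained as a high-copy plasmid in standard E. coli cloning strains, and is selected with ampicillin. The record does not list the origin of replication or the other elements that make up this sizeable backbone, so features such as genomic targeting arms or mammalian selection markers cannot be confirmed from the information given.

The insert is Ple64, an 898 bp MiniPromoter assembled from human regulatory sequence of the FEV gene (also known as PET-1), which encodes an ETS-family transcription factor generally associated with serotonergic neurons. Ple64 was cloned by restriction digestion into an AscI site, with AscI at both ends; whether those sites survived cloning is not recorded. The backbone supplies an EGFP-NLS reporter downstream of the insertion site. Although it is catalogued as a C-terminal tag, the insert is a promoter rather than a coding sequence, so the arrangement works as a promoter-reporter cassette. Ple64 is meant to direct transcription of a nuclear-localised green fluorescent protein, which concentrates signal in nuclei and makes expressing cells easier to identify and count.

The intended use is to assess whether this small FEV-derived element can reproduce restricted, cell-type-specific expression in the brain. However, the depositor states that reporter expression under this MiniPromoter has not been tested in this plasmid, so its activity and specificity are unvalidated. No feature table was provided, so this description rests on the catalogue fields alone.
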