Addgene plasmid #29196: pEMS1398
Purpose: Expression of the reporter gene under the control of the MiniPromoter in this plasmid has not been tested
Depositing lab: Elizabeth Simpson. Depositing organization: University of British Columbia. Publication: A regulatory toolbox of MiniPromoters to drive selective expression in the brain. Portales-Casamar E, Swanson DJ, Liu L, de Leeuw CN, Banks KG, Ho Sui SJ, Fulton DL, Ali J, Amirabbasi M, Arenillas DJ, Babyak N, Black SF, Bonaguro RJ, Brauer E, Candido TR, Castellarin M, Chen J, Chen Y, Cheng JC, Chopra V, Docking TR, Dreolini L, D'Souza CA, Flynn EK, Glenn R, Hatakka K, Hearty TG, Imanian B, Jiang S, Khorasan-zadeh S, Komljenovic I, Laprise S, Liao NY, Lim JS, Lithwick S, Liu F, Liu J, Lu M, McConechy M, McLeod AJ, Milisavljevic M, Mis J, O'Connor K, Palma B, Palmquist DL, Schmouth JF, Swanson MI, Tam B, Ticoll A, Turner JL, Varhol R, Vermeulen J, Watkins RF, Wilson G, Wong BK, Wong SH, Wong TY, Yang GS, Ypsilanti AR, Jones SJ, Holt RA, Goldowitz D, Wasserman WW, Simpson EM. Proc Natl Acad Sci U S A. 2010 Sep 21. 107(38):16589-94. 10.1073/pnas.1009158107 PubMed 20807748.
Backbone
  Vector backbone: pEMS1306
  Backbone size w/o insert (bp): 16454
  Vector type: Pleiades Promoter Project [sic, Pleaides Plieades]
Growth in bacteria
  Bacterial resistance: Ampicillin, 100 μg/mL
  Growth temperature: 37°C
  Growth strain: DH5alpha
  Growth instructions: DH10B
  Copy number: High Copy
Gene/Insert
  Gene/Insert name: Ple64 (alt name: FEV)
  Species: H. sapiens (human)
  Insert size (bp): 898
  Entrez Gene: FEV (a.k.a. HSRNAFEV, PET-1)
  Tag / fusion protein: EGFP-NLS (C terminal on backbone)
  Cloning method: Restriction Enzyme; 5′ cloning site AscI (unknown if destroyed); 3′ cloning site AscI (unknown if destroyed)
  Sequencing primers: 5′ Unknown
Terms and licenses: Academic/Nonprofit Terms; Industry Terms: Not Available to Industry
How to cite: pEMS1398 was a gift from Elizabeth Simpson (Addgene plasmid # 29196 ; http://n2t.net/addgene:29196 ; RRID:Addgene_29196)
